>Addgene plasmid #138771 | pPD250 VP16-ZF158 | addgene full sequence | sequence record 320221 | Addgene NGS Result
GACGGATCGGGAGATCTCCCGATCCCCTATGGTGCACTCTCAGTACAATCTGCTCTGATGCCGCATAGTT
AAGCCAGTATCTGCTCCCTGCTTGTGTGTTGGAGGTCGCTGAGTAGTGCGCGAGCAAAATTTAAGCTACA
ACAAGGCAAGGCTTGACCGACAATTGCATGAAGAATCTGCTTAGGGTTAGGCGTTTTGCGCTGCTTCGCG
ATGTACGGGCCAGATATACGCGTTGACATTGATTATTGACTAGTTATTAATAGTAATCAATTACGGGGTC
ATTAGTTCATAGCCCATATATGGAGTTCCGCGTTACATAACTTACGGTAAATGGCCCGCCTGGCTGACCG
CCCAACGACCCCCGCCCATTGACGTCAATAATGACGTATGTTCCCATAGTAACGCCAATAGGGACTTTCC
ATTGACGTCAATGGGTGGAGTATTTACGGTAAACTGCCCACTTGGCAGTACATCAAGTGTATCATATGCC
AAGTACGCCCCCTATTGACGTCAATGACGGTAAATGGCCCGCCTGGCATTATGCCCAGTACATGACCTTA
TGGGACTTTCCTACTTGGCAGTACATCTACGTATTAGTCATCGCTATTACCATGGTGATGCGGTTTTGGC
AGTACATCAATGGGCGTGGATAGCGGTTTGACTCACGGGGATTTCCAAGTCTCCACCCCATTGACGTCAA
TGGGAGTTTGTTTTGGCACCAAAATCAACGGGACTTTCCAAAATGTCGTAACAACTCCGCCCCATTGACG
CAAATGGGCGGTAGGCGTGTACGGTGGGAGGTCTATATAAGCAGAGCTCTCTGGCTAACTAGAGAACCCA
CTGCTTACTGGCTTATCGAAATTAATACGACTCACTATAGGGAGTCCCAAGCTGGCTAGCGCCACCATGG
ATTATAAGGATCACGATGGCGACTACAAGGACCACGATATTGACTACAAAGACGATGACGATAAAATGGC
TCCTAAGAAAAAGCGCAAAGTCGGTATCCATGGCGTTCCCGTCGACGGTGGACTGCAGGCCCCACCAACC
GATGTTTCTTTAGGTGATGAGTTACATTTGGACGGTGAGGACGTAGCTATGGCACATGCAGATGCCTTAG
ACGATTTTGACTTGGATATGTTAGGAGATGGAGATTCACCAGGACCTGGTTTCACACCACACGATTCAGC
TCCATACGGTGCTTTGGACATGGCCGATTTCGAATTTGAACAGATGTTTACTGATGCCTTGGGTATAGAC
GAATACGGTGGTGGAGCTAGACCCGGGGAGCGCCCCTTCCAGTGTCGCATTTGCATGCGGAACTTTTCGG
ATAAAACTAAATTGAGAGTTCATACCCGTACTCATACCGGTGAAAAACCGTTTCAGTGTCGGATCTGTAT
GCGAAATTTCTCCGTTAGACATAATTTGACTAGACATCTACGTACGCACACCGGCGAGAAGCCATTCCAA
TGCCGAATATGCATGCGCAACTTCAGTCAATCTACTTCTTTGCAAAGACACCTAAAAACCCACCTGAGAG
GATCTTAAGCGGCCGCTCGAGTCTAGAGGGCCCGTTTAAACCCGCTGATCAGCCTCGACTGTGCCTTCTA
GTTGCCAGCCATCTGTTGTTTGCCCCTCCCCCGTGCCTTCCTTGACCCTGGAAGGTGCCACTCCCACTGT
CCTTTCCTAATAAAATGAGGAAATTGCATCGCATTGTCTGAGTAGGTGTCATTCTATTCTGGGGGGTGGG
GTGGGGCAGGACAGCAAGGGGGAGGATTGGGAAGTCAATAGCAGGCATGCTGGGGATGCGGTGGGCTCTA
TGGCTTCTGAGGCGGAAAGAACCAGCTGGGGCTCTAGGGGGTATCCCC
[124 nt withheld, positions 1869-1992]
C
[91 nt withheld, positions 1994-2084]
A
[49 nt withheld, positions 2086-2134]
CCTTTGACGTTGGAGTCCACGTTCTTT
[37 nt withheld, positions 2162-2198]
ACCCTATCTCGGTCTATTCTTTTGATTTATAAGGGATTTTGCCGATTTCGGCCTATTGGTTAAAAAATGA
GCTGATTTAACAAAAATTTAACGCGAATTAATTCTGTGGAATGTGTGTCAGTTAGGCTCAATTAGTCAGC
AACCATAGTCCCGCCCCTAACTCCGCCCATCCCGCCCCTAACTCCGCCCAGTTCCGCCCATTCTCCGCCC
CATGGCTGACTAATTTTTTTTATTTATGCAGAGGCCGAGGCCGCCTCTGCCTCTGAGCTATTCCAGAAGT
AGTGAGGAGGCTTTTTTGGAGGCCTAGGCTTTTGCAAAAAGCTCCCGGGAGCTTGTATATCCATTTTCGG
AGGTTGGGCTTCGGAATCGTTTTCCGGGACGCCGGCTGGATGATCCTCCAGCGCGGGGATCTCATGCTGG
AGTTCTTCGCCCACCCCAACTTGTTTATTGCAGCTTATAATGGTTACAAATAAAGCAATAGCATCACAAA
TTTCACAAATAAAGCATTTTTTTCACTGCATTCTAGTTGTGGTTTGTCCAAACTCATCAATGTATCTTAT
CATGTCTGTATACCGTCGACCTCTAGCTAGAGCTTGGCGTAATCATGGTCATAGCTGTTTCCTGTGTGAA
ATTGTTATCCGCTCACAATTCCACACAACATACGAGCCGGAAGCATAAAGTGTAAAGCCTGGGGTGCCTA
ATGAGTGAGCTAACTCACATTAATTGCGTTGCGCTCACTGCCCGCTTTCCAGTCGGGAAACCTGTCGTGC
CAGCTGCATTAATGAATCGGCCAACGCGCGGGGAGAGGCGGTTTGCGTATTGGGCGCTCTTCCGCTTCCT
CGCTCACTGACTCGCTGCGCTCGGTCGTTCGGCTGCGGCGAGCGGTATCAGCTCACTCAAAGGCGGTAAT
ACGGTTATCCACAGAATCAGGGGATAACGCAGGAAAGAACATGTGAGCAAAAGGCCAGCAAAAGGCCAGG
AACCGTAAAAAGGCCGCGTTGCTGGCGTTTTTCCATAGGCTCCGCCCCCCTGACGAGCATCACAAAAATC
GACGCTCAAGTCAGAGGTGGCGAAACCCGACAGGACTATAAAGATACCAGGCGTTTCCCCCTGGAAGCTC
CCTCGTGCGCTCTCCTGTTCCGACCCTGCCGCTTACCGGATACCTGTCCGCCTTTCTCCCTTCGGGAAGC
GTGGCGCTTTCTCATAGCTCACGCTGTAGGTATCTCAGTTCGGTGTAGGTCGTTCGCTCCAAGCTGGGCT
GTGTGCACGAACCCCCCGTTCAGCCCGACCGCTGCGCCTTATCCGGTAACTATCGTCTTGAGTCCAACCC
GGTAAGACACGACTTATCGCCACTGGCAGCAGCCACTGGTAACAGGATTAGCAGAGCGAGGTATGTAGGC
GGTGCTACAGAGTTCTTGAAGTGGTGGCCTAACTACGGCTACACTAGAAGAACAGTATTTGGTATCTGCG
CTCTGCTGAAGCCAGTTACCTTCGGAAAAAGAGTTGGTAGCTCTTGATCCGGCAAACAAACCACCGCTGG
TAGCGGTGGTTTTTTTGTTTGCAAGCAGCAGATTACGCGCAGAAAAAAAGGATCTCAAGAAGATCCTTTG
ATCTTTTCTACGGGGTCTGACGCTCAGTGGAACGAAAACTCACGTTAAGGGATTTTGGTCATGAGATTAT
CAAAAAGGATCTTCACCTAGATCCTTTTAAATTAAAAATGAAGTTTTAAATCAATCTAAAGTATATATGA
GTAAACTTGGTCTGACAGTTACCAATGCTTAATCAGTGAGGCACCTATCTCAGCGATCTGTCTATTTCGT
TCATCCATAGTTGCCTGACTCCCCGTCGTGTAGATAACTACGATACGGGAGGGCTTACCATCTGGCCCCA
GTGCTGCAATGATACCGCGAGATCCACGCTCACCGGCTCCAGATTTATCAGCAATAAACCAGCCAGCCGG
AAGGGCCGAGCGCAGAAGTGGTCCTGCAACTTTATCCGCCTCCATCCAGTCTATTAATTGTTGCCGGGAA
GCTAGAGTAAGTAGTTCGCCAGTTAATAGTTTGCGCAACGTTGTTGCCATTGCTACAGGCATCGTGGTGT
CACGCTCGTCGTTTGGTATGGCTTCATTCAGCTCCGGTTCCCAACGATCAAGGCGAGTTACATGATCCCC
CATGTTGTGCAAAAAAGCGGTTAGCTCCTTCGGTCCTCCGATCGTTGTCAGAAGTAAGTTGGCCGCAGTG
TTATCACTCATGGTTATGGCAGCACTGCATAATTCTCTTACTGTCATGCCATCCGTAAGATGCTTTTCTG
TGACTGGTGAGTACTCAACCAAGTCATTCTGAGAATAGTGTATGCGGCGACCGAGTTGCTCTTGCCCGGC
GTCAATACGGGATAATACCGCGCCACATAGCAGAACTTTAAAAGTGCTCATCATTGGAAAACGTTCTTCG
GGGCGAAAACTCTCAAGGATCTTACCGCTGTTGAGATCCAGTTCGATGTAACCCACTCGTGCACCCAACT
GATCTTCAGCATCTTTTACTTTCACCAGCGTTTCTGGGTGAGCAAAAACAGGAAGGCAAAATGCCGCAAA
AAAGGGAATAAGGGCGACACGGAAATGTTGAATACTCATACTCTTCCTTTTTCAATATTATTGAAGCATT
TATCAGGGTTATTGTCTCATGAGCGGATACATATTTGAATGTATTTAGAAAAATAAACAAATAGGGGTTC
CGCGCACATTTCCCCGAAAAGTGCCACCTGACGTC
Features (pLannotate 1.2.2; 21 found; start..end, strand, type, name):
     28..80      -  misc_feature   bom (fragment): basis of mobility region from pBR322
    235..614     +  enhancer       CMV enhancer: human cytomegalovirus immediate early enhancer
    615..818     +  promoter       CMV promoter: human cytomegalovirus (CMV) immediate early promoter
    814..847     +  LTR            5' LTR (truncated) (fragment): truncated 5' long terminal repeat (LTR) from HIV-1
    863..881     +  promoter       T7 promoter: promoter for bacteriophage T7 RNA polymerase
    952..975     +  CDS            3xFLAG (fragment): three tandem FLAG® epitope tags
   1039..1272    +  CDS            VP16_HHV11 (fragment): Experimental evidence at protein level: Swiss-Prot protein existence level 1. May play a role in the aggregation of tegument proteins around nucleocapsids during virus morphogenesis. From Human herpesvirus 1 (strain 17) (HHV-1) (Human herpes simplex virus 1).
   1599..1710    +  polyA_signal   bGH poly(A) signal: bovine growth hormone polyadenylation signal
   1827..1848    +  promoter       SV40 promoter (fragment): SV40 enhancer and early promoter
   1869..2297    +  rep_origin     f1 ori (sequence partly withheld): f1 bacteriophage origin of replication; arrow indicates direction of (+) strand synthesis
   2302..2324    +  promoter       SV40 promoter (fragment): SV40 enhancer and early promoter
   2325..2516    +  promoter       SV40 promoter: SV40 early promoter
   2543..2641    +  CDS            ble (fragment): BLE_KLEPN - Experimental evidence at protein level: Swiss-Prot protein existence level 1. Binding protein with a strong affinity to the bleomycin family of antibiotics. Binds to CL990; an antimitotic-antibiotic compound. From Klebsiella pneumoniae.
   2636..2757    +  polyA_signal   SV40 poly(A) signal: SV40 polyadenylation signal
   2830..2846    -  protein_bind   lac operator: The lac repressor binds to the lac operator to inhibit transcription in E. coli. This inhibition can be relieved by adding lactose or isopropyl-β-D-thiogalactopyranoside (IPTG). lac repressor encoded by lacI
   2854..2884    -  promoter       lac promoter: promoter for the E. coli lac operon
   2899..2920    -  protein_bind   CAP binding site: CAP binding activates transcription in the presence of cAMP. E. coli catabolite activator protein
   2933..3025    -  CDS            lacI (fragment): lac repressor; lacI; The lac repressor binds to the lac operator to inhibit transcription in E. coli. This inhibition can be relieved by adding lactose or isopropyl-β-D-thiogalactopyranoside (IPTG).
   3208..3796    -  rep_origin     ori: high-copy-number ColE1/pMB1/pBR322/pUC origin of replication
   3967..4827    -  CDS            AmpR: β-lactamase; bla; confers resistance to ampicillin, carbenicillin, and related antibiotics
   4828..4932    -  promoter       AmpR promoter: bla
