[The description below was written by a language model from this plasmid's Addgene catalogue record and pLannotate feature annotations shown in this document.]
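Description:
pPD250 VP16-ZF158 is a mammalian expression plasmid of about 5 kb built on pPD005, a pcDNA-derived backbone adapted for Golden Gate assembly. It belongs to the COMET toolkit of parts for composing genetic programs in mammalian cells. It is propagated in E. coli from a high-copy ColE1/pUC-type origin with ampicillin selection (AmpR under its own bla promoter), and it also carries an f1 phage origin. Downstream of the f1 origin, an SV40 early promoter and SV40 poly(A) signal flank only a short fragment annotated as a bleomycin-resistance gene. The table therefore shows no intact mammalian selection marker, which suggests the plasmid is mainly suited to transient transfection. Small annotated fragments of lacI, the lac promoter/operator, bom and an HIV-1 LTR appear to be backbone remnants or incidental sequence matches rather than functional modules.

The payload is a synthetic transcription factor inserted between NheI and NotI sites. The human CMV immediate-early enhancer and promoter drive it constitutively, and the bovine growth hormone polyadenylation signal terminates it. A T7 promoter lies just upstream of the coding region. The open reading frame begins with an N-terminal 3xFLAG tag for detection, although the annotation software matched only part of it. This is followed by a portion of the herpes simplex virus VP16 protein, which serves as the transcriptional activation domain. The zinc-finger DNA-binding domain ZF158 is not annotated in the feature table, but presumably occupies the unannotated stretch between VP16 and the poly(A) signal. Constitutive expression of this fusion supplies an activator that would be expected to switch on reporters or genes placed under promoters containing the cognate ZF158 binding sites, making it a component for engineered mammalian gene circuits.
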