Addgene plasmid #138771: pPD250 VP16-ZF158
Purpose: Constitutive expression of VP16-ZF158 under the CMV promoter.
Depositing lab: Joshua Leonard. Depositing organization: Northwestern University. Publication: The COMET toolkit for composing customizable genetic programs in mammalian cells. Donahue PS, Draut JW, Muldoon JJ, Edelstein HI, Bagheri N, Leonard JN. Nat Commun. 2020 Feb 7;11(1):779. doi: 10.1038/s41467-019-14147-5. PubMed 32034124.
Backbone
  Vector backbone: pPD005 pcDNA Golden Gate
  Vector type: Mammalian Expression, Synthetic Biology
Growth in bacteria
  Bacterial resistance: Ampicillin, 100 μg/mL
  Growth temperature: 37°C
  Growth strain: DH5alpha
  Copy number: High Copy
Gene/Insert
  Gene/Insert name: VP16-ZF158
  Species: Synthetic
  Promoter: CMV
  Tag / fusion protein: 3xFlag (N terminal on insert)
  Cloning method: Restriction Enzyme; 5′ cloning site NheI (not destroyed); 3′ cloning site NotI (not destroyed)
  Sequencing primers: 5′ CGCAAATGGGCGGTAGGCGTG; 3′ TAGAAGGCACAGTCGAGG
Terms and licenses: Academic/Nonprofit Terms; Industry Terms: Not Available to Industry
Depositor comments: Leonard Lab plasmid reference number: L1308
How to cite: pPD250 VP16-ZF158 was a gift from Joshua Leonard (Addgene plasmid # 138771 ; http://n2t.net/addgene:138771 ; RRID:Addgene_138771)
