>Addgene plasmid #138771 | pPD250 VP16-ZF158 | depositor partial sequence | sequence record 268209 | VP16-ZF158 gene
ATGGATTATAAGGATCACGATGGCGACTACAAGGACCACGATATTGACTACAAAGACGATGACGATAAAA
TGGCTCCTAAGAAAAAGCGCAAAGTCGGTATCCATGGCGTTCCCGTCGACGGTGGACTGCAGGCCCCACC
AACCGATGTTTCTTTAGGTGATGAGTTACATTTGGACGGTGAGGACGTAGCTATGGCACATGCAGATGCC
TTAGACGATTTTGACTTGGATATGTTAGGAGATGGAGATTCACCAGGACCTGGTTTCACACCACACGATT
CAGCTCCATACGGTGCTTTGGACATGGCCGATTTCGAATTTGAACAGATGTTTACTGATGCCTTGGGTAT
AGACGAATACGGTGGTGGAGCTAGACCCGGGGAGCGCCCCTTCCAGTGTCGCATTTGCATGCGGAACTTT
TCGGATAAAACTAAATTGAGAGTTCATACCCGTACTCATACCGGTGAAAAACCGTTTCAGTGTCGGATCT
GTATGCGAAATTTCTCCGTTAGACATAATTTGACTAGACATCTACGTACGCACACCGGCGAGAAGCCATT
CCAATGCCGAATATGCATGCGCAACTTCAGTCAATCTACTTCTTTGCAAAGACACCTAAAAACCCACCTG
AGAGGATCTTAA
